>Addgene plasmid #114978 | AT5G45780 I3_pECIA2 | addgene full sequence | sequence record 296765 | Addgene NGS Result
GTAAAACGACGGCCAGTGAATTAATTCGTTGCAGGACAGGATGTGGTGCCCGATGTGACTAGCTCTTTGC
TGCAGGCCGTCCTATCCTCTGGTTCCGATAAGAGACCCAGAACTCCGGCCCCCCACCGCCCACCGCCACC
CCCATACATATGTGGTACGCAAGTAAGAGTGCCTGCGCATGCCCCATGTGCCCCACCAAGAGCTTTGCAT
CCCATACAAGTCCCCAAAGTGGAGAACCGAACCAATTCTTCGCGGGCAGAACAAAAGCTTCTGCACACGT
CTCCACTCGAATTTGGAGCCGGCCGGCGTGTGCAAAAGAGGTGAATCGAACGAAAGACCCGTGTGTAAAG
CCGCGTTTCCAAAATGTATAAAACCGAGAGCATCTGGCCAATGTGCATCAGTTGTGGTCAGCAGCAAAAT
CAAGTGAATCATCTCAGTGCAACTAAAGGGGGGATCCGATCTCAATATGAAGTTATGCATATTACTGGCC
GTCGTGGCCTTTGTTGGCCTCTCGCTCGGGTCTCCCAAGGGTGTTAACTATGAAGTGGCTGCGTTAATGT
CAGTGAAGAACAAGATGAAAGATGAGAAAGAGGTTTTGTCTGGTTGGGATATTAACTCTGTTGATCCTTG
TACTTGGAACATGGTTGGTTGTTCTTCTGAAGGTTTTGTGGTTTCTCTAGAGATGGCTAGTAAAGGATTA
TCAGGGATACTATCTACTAGTATTGGGGAATTAACTCATCTTCATACTTTGTTACTTCAGAATAATCAGT
TAACTGGTCCGATTCCTTCTGAGTTAGGCCAACTCTCTGAGCTTGAAACGCTTGATTTATCGGGGAATCG
GTTTAGTGGTGAAATCCCAGCTTCTTTAGGGTTCTTAACTCACTTAAACTACTTGCGGCTTAGCAGGAAT
CTTTTATCTGGGCAAGTCCCTCACCTCGTCGCTGGCCTCTCAGGTCTTTCTTTCTTGGATCTATCTTTCA
ACAATCTAAGCGGACCAACTCCGAATATATCAGCAAAAGATTACAGGATTGTAGGAAATGCATTTCTTTG
TGGTCCAGCTTCCCAAGAGCTTTGCTCAGATGCTACACCTGTGAGAAATGCGACGGGTTTGTCTGAAAAG
GACAATAGCCTGGAGGTGCTGTTCCAGGGACCAGGGAGCGACAAAACTCACACATGCCCACCGTGCCCAG
CACCTGAACTCCTGGGGGGACCGTCAGTCTTCCTCTTCCCCCCAAAACCCAAGGACACCCTCATGATCTC
CCGGACCCCTGAGGTCACATGCGTGGTGGTGGACGTGAGCCACGAAGACCCTGAGGTCAAGTTCAACTGG
TACGTGGACGGCGTGGAGGTGCATAATGCCAAGACAAAGCCGCGGGAGGAGCAGTACAACAGCACGTACC
GTGTGGTCAGCGTCCTCACCGTCCTGCACCAGGACTGGCTGAATGGCAAGGAGTACAAGTGCAAGGTCTC
CAACAAAGCCCTCCCAGCCCCCATCGAGAAAACCATCTCCAAAGCCAAAGGGCAGCCCCGAGAACCACAG
GTGTACACCCTGCCCCCATCCCGGGAGGAGATGACCAAGAACCAGGTCAGCCTGACCTGCCTGGTCAAAG
GCTTCTATCCCAGCGACATCGCCGTGGAGTGGGAGAGCAATGGGCAGCCGGAGAACAACTACAAGACCAC
GCCTCCCGTGCTGGACTCCGACGGCTCCTTCTTCCTCTACAGCAAGCTCACCGTGGACAAGAGCAGGTGG
CAGCAGGGGAACGTCTTCTCATGCTCCGTGATGCATGAGGGTCTGCACAACCACTACACGCAGAAGAGCC
TCTCCCTGTCTCCGGGTAAATCTAGAGGGCCCTTCGAAGGTAAGCCTATCCCTAACCCTCTCCTCGGTCT
CGATTCTACGCGTACCGGTCATCATCACCATCACCATTGAGTTTAAACCCGCTGATCAGCCTCGACTGTG
CCTTCTAAGGCCTGAGCTCGCTGATCAGCCTCGATCGAGGATCCAGACATGATAAGATACATTGATGAGT
TTGGACAAACCACAACTAGAATGCAGTGAAAAAAATGCTTTATTTGTGAAATTTGTGATGCTATTGCTTT
ATTTGTAACCATTATAAGCTGCAATAAACAAGTTAACAACAACAATTGCATTCATTTTATGTTTCAGGTT
CAGGGGGAGGTGTGGGAGGTTTTTTAAAGCAAGTAAAACCTCTACAAATGTGGTATGGCTGATTATGATC
AGTCGACCTGCAGGCATGCAAGCTTGGCGTAATCATGGTCATAGCTGTTTCCTGTGTGAAATTGTTATCC
GCTCACAATTCCACACAACATACGAGCCGGAAGCATAAAGTGTAAAGCCTGGGGTGCCTAATGAGTGAGC
TAACTCACATTAATTGCGTTGCGCTCACTGCCCGCTTTCCAGTCGGGAAACCTGTCGTGCCAGCTGCATT
AATGAATCGGCCAACGCGCGGGGAGAGGCGGTTTGCGTATTGGGCGCTCTTCCGCTTCCTCGCTCACTGA
CTCGCTGCGCTCGGTCGTTCGGCTGCGGCGAGCGGTATCAGCTCACTCAAAGGCGGTAATACGGTTATCC
ACAGAATCAGGGGATAACGCAGGAAAGAACATGTGAGCAAAAGGCCAGCAAAAGGCCAGGAACCGTAAAA
AGGCCGCGTTGCTGGCGTTTTTCCATAGGCTCCGCCCCCCTGACGAGCATCACAAAAATCGACGCTCAAG
TCAGAGGTGGCGAAACCCGACAGGACTATAAAGATACCAGGCGTTTCCCCCTGGAAGCTCCCTCGTGCGC
TCTCCTGTTCCGACCCTGCCGCTTACCGGATACCTGTCCGCCTTTCTCCCTTCGGGAAGCGTGGCGCTTT
CTCATAGCTCACGCTGTAGGTATCTCAGTTCGGTGTAGGTCGTTCGCTCCAAGCTGGGCTGTGTGCACGA
ACCCCCCGTTCAGCCCGACCGCTGCGCCTTATCCGGTAACTATCGTCTTGAGTCCAACCCGGTAAGACAC
GACTTATCGCCACTGGCAGCAGCCACTGGTAACAGGATTAGCAGAGCGAGGTATGTAGGCGGTGCTACAG
AGTTCTTGAAGTGGTGGCCTAACTACGGCTACACTAGAAGAACAGTATTTGGTATCTGCGCTCTGCTGAA
GCCAGTTACCTTCGGAAAAAGAGTTGGTAGCTCTTGATCCGGCAAACAAACCACCGCTGGTAGCGGTGGT
TTTTTTGTTTGCAAGCAGCAGATTACGCGCAGAAAAAAAGGATCTCAAGAAGATCCTTTGATCTTTTCTA
CGGGGTCTGACGCTCAGTGGAACGAAAACTCACGTTAAGGGATTTTGGTCATGAGATTATCAAAAAGGAT
CTTCACCTAGATCCTTTTAAATTAAAAATGAAGTTTTAAATCAATCTAAAGTATATATGAGTAAACTTGG
TCTGACAGTTACCAATGCTTAATCAGTGAGGCACCTATCTCAGCGATCTGTCTATTTCGTTCATCCATAG
TTGCCTGACTCCCCGTCGTGTAGATAACTACGATACGGGAGGGCTTACCATCTGGCCCCAGTGCTGCAAT
GATACCGCGAGACCCACGCTCACCGGCTCCAGATTTATCAGCAATAAACCAGCCAGCCGGAAGGGCCGAG
CGCAGAAGTGGTCCTGCAACTTTATCCGCCTCCATCCAGTCTATTAATTGTTGCCGGGAAGCTAGAGTAA
GTAGTTCGCCAGTTAATAGTTTGCGCAACGTTGTTGCCATTGCTACAGGCATCGTGGTGTCACGCTCGTC
GTTTGGTATGGCTTCATTCAGCTCCGGTTCCCAACGATCAAGGCGAGTTACATGATCCCCCATGTTGTGC
AAAAAAGCGGTTAGCTCCTTCGGTCCTCCGATCGTTGTCAGAAGTAAGTTGGCCGCAGTGTTATCACTCA
TGGTTATGGCAGCACTGCATAATTCTCTTACTGTCATGCCATCCGTAAGATGCTTTTCTGTGACTGGTGA
GTACTCAACCAAGTCATTCTGAGAATAGTGTATGCGGCGACCGAGTTGCTCTTGCCCGGCGTCAATACGG
GATAATACCGCGCCACATAGCAGAACTTTAAAAGTGCTCATCATTGGAAAACGTTCTTCGGGGCGAAAAC
TCTCAAGGATCTTACCGCTGTTGAGATCCAGTTCGATGTAACCCACTCGTGCACCCAACTGATCTTCAGC
ATCTTTTACTTTCACCAGCGTTTCTGGGTGAGCAAAAACAGGAAGGCAAAATGCCGCAAAAAAGGGAATA
AGGGCGACACGGAAATGTTGAATACTCATACTCTTCCTTTTTCAATATTATTGAAGCATTTATCAGGGTT
ATTGTCTCATGAGCGGATACATATTTGAATGTATTTAGAAAAATAAACAAATAGGGGTTCCGCGCACATT
TCCCCGAAAAGTGCCACCTGACGTCTAAGAAACCATTATTATCATGACATTAACCTATAAAAATAGGCGT
ATCACGAGGCCCTTTCGTCTCGCGCGTTTCGGTGATGACGGTGAAAACCTCTGACACATGCAGCTCCCGG
AGACGGTCACAGCTTGTCTGTAAGCGGATGCCGGGAGCAGACAAGCCCGTCAGGGCGCGTCAGCGGGTGT
TGGCGGGTGTCGGGGCTGGCTTAACTATGCGGCATCAGAGCAGATTGTACTGAGAGTGCACCATATGCGG
TGTGAAATACCGCACAGATGCGTAAGGAGAAAATACCGCATCAGGCGCCATTCGCCATTCAGGCTGCGCA
ACTGTTGGGAAGGGCGATCGGTGCGGGCCTCTTCGCTATTACGCCAGCTGGCGAAAGGGGGATGTGCTGC
AAGGCGATTAAGTTGGGTAACGCCAGGGTTTTCCCAGTCACGACGTT
Features (pLannotate 1.2.2; 18 found; start..end, strand, type, name):
     23..449     +  promoter       MT promoter: Drosophila metallothionein promoter
    467..520     +  sig_peptide    BiP signal sequence: Drosophila BiP signal sequence
    512..1129    +  CDS            Y5457_ARATH (fragment): Experimental evidence at protein level: Swiss-Prot protein existence level 1. From Arabidopsis thaliana (Mouse-ear cress).
   1160..1840    +  CDS            IGHG1 (fragment): IGHG1_HUMAN - Experimental evidence at protein level: Swiss-Prot protein existence level 1. Constant region of immunoglobulin heavy chains. Immunoglobulins, also known as antibodies, are membrane-bound or secreted glycoproteins produced by B lymphocytes. In the recognition phase of humoral immunity, the membrane-bound immunoglobulins serve as receptors which, upon binding of a specific antigen, trigger the clonal expansion and differentiation of B lymphocytes into immunoglobulins- secreting plasma cells. Secreted immunoglobulins mediate the effector phase of humoral immunity, which results in
   1859..1900    +  CDS            V5 tag: epitope tag from simian virus 5
   2000..2134    -  polyA_signal   SV40 poly(A) signal: SV40 polyadenylation signal
   2157..2241    -  CDS            large T antigen (fragment): large T antigen from SV40 (simian virus 40)
   2241..2265    +  misc_feature   MCS (fragment): pUC18/19 multiple cloning site
   2302..2318    -  protein_bind   lac operator: The lac repressor binds to the lac operator to inhibit transcription in E. coli. This inhibition can be relieved by adding lactose or isopropyl-β-D-thiogalactopyranoside (IPTG). lac repressor encoded by lacI
   2326..2356    -  promoter       lac promoter: promoter for the E. coli lac operon
   2371..2392    -  protein_bind   CAP binding site: CAP binding activates transcription in the presence of cAMP. E. coli catabolite activator protein
   2405..2497    -  CDS            lacI (fragment): lac repressor; lacI; The lac repressor binds to the lac operator to inhibit transcription in E. coli. This inhibition can be relieved by adding lactose or isopropyl-β-D-thiogalactopyranoside (IPTG).
   2680..3268    -  rep_origin     ori: high-copy-number ColE1/pMB1/pBR322/pUC origin of replication
   3439..4299    -  CDS            AmpR: β-lactamase; bla; confers resistance to ampicillin, carbenicillin, and related antibiotics
   4300..4404    -  promoter       AmpR promoter: bla
   4499..4534    +  CDS            rop (fragment): Rop protein, which maintains plasmids at low copy number; rop
   4636..4735    +  misc_feature   bom (fragment): basis of mobility region from pBR322
   4741..21      -  CDS            lacZα (fragment) (across the origin): LacZα fragment of β-galactosidase; lacZ fragment
