[The description below was written by a language model from this plasmid's Addgene catalogue record and pLannotate feature annotations shown in this document.]
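Description:
AT5G45780 I3_pECIA2 is an insect-cell expression plasmid built on the pECIA2 backbone and designed for secreted protein production in Drosophila cell culture. It is maintained in E. coli as a high-copy plasmid through a ColE1/pUC-type origin and selected with ampicillin via the β-lactamase gene. The remaining bacterial elements found in the 4,877 nt sequence (lac promoter and operator, and fragments of lacZα, lacI, rop and bom) are vestiges of the pUC/pBR322-derived cloning backbone and play no evident role in the payload.

The expression cassette is driven by the Drosophila metallothionein promoter, which is induced with copper sulfate. Downstream, a Drosophila BiP signal sequence directs the product into the secretory pathway. It is fused to the extracellular domain of the Arabidopsis thaliana leucine-rich repeat receptor kinase encoded by AT5G45780, which was inserted by ligation-independent cloning. The ectodomain is followed by a fragment of the human IgG1 heavy-chain constant region (Fc) and a V5 epitope. The record also lists a hexahistidine tag, although the annotation does not pick it out as a separate feature. An SV40 polyadenylation signal lies after the cassette but is annotated on the opposite strand.

The depositor designates this plasmid as the "bait" vector, to be paired with the corresponding "prey" construct in pECIA14. The pair is used in pairwise extracellular interaction assays between receptor ectodomains, as part of a systematic survey of the Arabidopsis LRR receptor kinase interaction network. The Fc portion typically serves for capture or immobilisation of the secreted bait, and the V5 and His tags allow detection and purification.
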