Addgene plasmid #114978: AT5G45780 I3_pECIA2
Purpose: Bait vector AT5G45780 I3_pECIA2 should be used with prey vector AT5G45780 I3_pECIA14.
Depositing lab: Youssef Belkhadir. Depositing organization: Gregor Mendel Institute of Molecular Plant Biology. Publication: An extracellular network of Arabidopsis leucine-rich repeat receptor kinases. Smakowska-Luzan E, Mott GA, Parys K, Stegmann M, Howton TC, Layeghifard M, Neuhold J, Lehner A, Kong J, Grunwald K, Weinberger N, Satbhai SB, Mayer D, Busch W, Madalinski M, Stolt-Bergner P, Provart NJ, Mukhtar MS, Zipfel C, Desveaux D, Guttman DS, Belkhadir Y. Nature. 2018 Jan 18;553(7688):342-346. doi: 10.1038/nature25184. Epub 2018 Jan 10. PubMed 29320478.
Backbone
  Vector backbone: pECIA2
  Backbone manufacturer: Chris Garcia (Addgene plasmid # 47032)
  Vector type: Insect Expression
Growth in bacteria
  Bacterial resistance: Ampicillin, 100 μg/mL
  Growth temperature: 37°C
  Growth strain: DH5alpha
  Copy number: High Copy
Gene/Insert
  Gene/Insert name: AT5G45780
  Species: A. thaliana (mustard weed)
  Entrez Gene: AT5G45780 (a.k.a. AT5G45780, MRA19.22, MRA19_22)
  Promoter: Metallothionein (Copper-Inducible)
  Tag / fusion protein: Fc, V5 and hexahistidine tags (C terminal on backbone)
  Cloning method: Ligation Independent Cloning
Terms and licenses: Academic/Nonprofit Terms; Industry Terms: Not Available to Industry
Depositor comments: Plasmid for secreted expression in Drosophila cell culture by induction via CuSO4. Insert is an extracellular domain of indicated LRR-RK, C-terminally tagged with Fc, V5 and hexahistidine tags. Insert Protein Sequence: SPKGVNYEVAALMSVKNKMKDEKEVLSGWDINSVDPCTWNMVGCSSEGFVVSLEMASKGLSGILSTSIGELTHLHTLLLQNNQLTGPIPSELGQLSELETLDLSGNRFSGEIPASLGFLTHLNYLRLSRNLLSGQVPHLVAGLSGLSFLDLSFNNLSGPTPNISAKDYRIVGNAFLCGPASQELCSDATPVRNATGLSEKDNS
How to cite: AT5G45780 I3_pECIA2 was a gift from Youssef Belkhadir (Addgene plasmid # 114978 ; http://n2t.net/addgene:114978 ; RRID:Addgene_114978)
